Addgene plasmid #125118: pSR322.3
Purpose: Expression of uhpA(1-121aa)-ydfI(124-213aa), narL129 chimera under PLtetO-1, output Promoter PydfJ115
Depositing lab: Jeffrey Tabor. Depositing organization: Rice University. Publication: Rewiring bacterial two-component systems by modular DNA-binding domain swapping. Schmidl SR, Ekness F, Sofjan K, Daeffler KN, Brink KR, Landry BP, Gerhardt KP, Dyulgyarov N, Sheth RU, Tabor JJ. Nat Chem Biol. 2019 Jul;15(7):690-698. doi: 10.1038/s41589-019-0286-6. Epub 2019 May 20. PubMed 31110305.
Backbone
  Vector backbone: pProTet.E333
  Total vector size (bp): 4651
  Vector type: Bacterial Expression, Synthetic Biology
Growth in bacteria
  Bacterial resistance: Chloramphenicol, 25 μg/mL
  Growth temperature: 37°C
  Growth strain: BW29852
  Copy number: High Copy
Gene/Insert 1
  Gene/Insert name: uhpA(REC)-ydfI(DBD)129
  Species: Synthetic
  Insert size (bp): 633
Gene/Insert 2
  Gene/Insert name: sfgfp (alt name: Super folder GFP)
  Species: Synthetic
  Insert size (bp): 714
Gene/Insert 3
  Gene/Insert name: tetR
  Species: Tn10 from E. coli
  Insert size (bp): 625
  GenBank ID: NC_009133.1
Terms and licenses: Academic/Nonprofit Terms; Industry Terms: Not Available to Industry
How to cite: pSR322.3 was a gift from Jeffrey Tabor (Addgene plasmid # 125118 ; http://n2t.net/addgene:125118 ; RRID:Addgene_125118)
