[The description below was written by a language model from this plasmid's Addgene catalogue record and pLannotate feature annotations shown in this document.]
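Description:
pSR322.3 is a 4.65 kb bacterial expression and synthetic-biology plasmid built on the pProTet.E333 backbone for use in E. coli. It replicates from a high-copy ColE1/pMB1-type origin and is selected with chloramphenicol through a cat gene driven by its own promoter and followed by the lambda t0 terminator.

The plasmid carries three transcription units that together form an inducible response-regulator test circuit. The first places a synthetic chimeric response regulator under the PLtetO-1 promoter. This chimera joins the receiver (REC) domain of UhpA (residues 1–121) to the DNA-binding domain of YdfI (residues 124–213), with the fusion point designated by reference to position 129 of NarL. The automated annotation labels the whole open reading frame as uhpA, but the catalogue entry makes clear it is a hybrid. The second unit is a superfolder GFP reporter. According to the stated purpose it is driven by the PydfJ115 output promoter, the target of the YdfI DNA-binding domain, although this promoter is not picked up in the feature table and presumably lies in the unannotated stretch upstream of sfGFP. The third unit expresses Tn10 TetR from a constitutive promoter annotated as a J23119 fragment, so that PLtetO-1 stays repressed until a tetracycline-class inducer is added, which allows chimera levels to be titrated. Each cassette is insulated by rrnB T1 and, for the first two, T7Te terminators.

The construct comes from work on rewiring bacterial two-component systems by swapping DNA-binding domains. It redirects signalling through the UhpA receiver domain to a well-behaved heterologous promoter and reports it as fluorescence.
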