Features (pLannotate 1.2.2; 15 found; start..end, strand, type, name):
     60..133     +  promoter       PLtetO-1 promoter: modified phage lambda PL promoter with tet operator sites (Lutz and Bujard, 1997)
    169..756     +  CDS            uhpA: UHPA_ECOLI - Experimental evidence at protein level: Swiss-Prot protein existence level 1. Part of the UhpABC signaling cascade that controls the expression of the hexose phosphate transporter UhpT. Activates the transcription of the uhpT gene. Acts by binding specifically to the uhpT promoter region. From Escherichia coli (strain K12).
    825..896     +  terminator     rrnB T1 terminator: transcription terminator T1 from the E. coli rrnB gene
    912..939     +  terminator     T7Te terminator: phage T7 early transcription terminator
   1196..1909    +  CDS            superfolder GFP: GFP variant that folds robustly even when fused to poorly folded proteins (Pédelacq et al., 2006)
   1936..2007    +  terminator     rrnB T1 terminator: transcription terminator T1 from the E. coli rrnB gene
   2023..2050    +  terminator     T7Te terminator: phage T7 early transcription terminator
   2057..2101    +  misc_feature   MCS (fragment): pUC18/19 multiple cloning site
   2108..2136    +  promoter       J23119 promoter (fragment): bacterial promoter (Registry of Standard Biological Parts BBa J23119)
   2171..2797    +  CDS            TetR: tetracycline repressor TetR; tetR; TetR binds to the tetracycline operator tetO to inhibit transcription. This inhibition can be relieved by adding tetracycline or doxycycline.
   2803..2889    +  terminator     rrnB T1 terminator: Escherichia coli rrnB; transcription terminator T1 from the E. coli rrnB gene
   3054..3642    -  rep_origin     ori: high-copy-number ColE1/pMB1/pBR322/pUC origin of replication
   3730..3824    -  terminator     lambda t0 terminator: transcription terminator from phage lambda
   3848..4504    -  CDS            cat: CAT_ECOLX - Experimental evidence at protein level: Swiss-Prot protein existence level 1. This enzyme is an effector of chloramphenicol resistance in bacteria. From Escherichia coli. This protein is used as a marker in many commonly used cloning vectors, such as pACYC184.
   4505..4603    -  promoter       cat promoter: promoter of the E. coli cat gene encoding chloramphenicol acetyltransferase
>Addgene plasmid #125118 | pSR322.3 | addgene full sequence | sequence record 247795 | Addgene NGS Result
TCATGACATTAACCTATAAAAATAGGCGTATCACGAGGCCCTTTCGTCTTCACCTCGAGTCCCTATCAGT
GATAGAGATTGACATCCCTATCAGTGATAGAGATACTGAGCACATCAGCAGGACGCACTGACCAGTTCTA
AGACGTAAAAAAGTAGATAGGACGCCATATGATCACCGTTGCCCTTATAGACGATCACCTCATCGTCCGC
TCCGGCTTTGCGCAGCTGCTGGGGCTGGAACCTGATTTGCAGGTAGTTGCCGAGTTTGGTTCGGGGCGCG
AGGCGCTGGCGGGGCTGCCGGGGCGCGGTGTGCAGGTGTGTATTTGCGATATCTCCATGCCCGATATCTC
CGGTCTGGAGCTGCTAAGCCAGCTGCCGAAAGGTATGGCGACGATTATGCTCTCCGTTCACGACAGTCCT
GCGCTGGTTGAGCAGGCGCTTAACGCGGGGGCACGCGGCTTTCTTTCCAAACGCTGTAGCCCGGATGAAC
TCATTGCTGCGGTGCATACGGTTGCCACGGGCGGCTGTTATTTGCAGCCTGATATCCTTAAACGTCTGCA
AGAAATCCAATTTGAGCGGATGAAAAAGCAGCGCAATGAGACGCAGCTGACAGAAAAGGAAGTCATTGTT
CTAAAAGCAATTGCTAAAGGTCTTAAAAGCAAAGCGATTGCCTTTGATTTGGGCGTCTCTGAGCGAACAG
TAAAGTCCAGATTAACGTCCATTTACAATAAATTAGGCGCGAATTCAAGAACTGAGGCAGTAACGATTGC
CATGCAAAAAGGTATTCTGACAATAGACAACTAATAATAATCTAGACCAGGCATCAAATAAAACGAAAGG
CTCAGTCGAAAGACTGGGCCTTTCGTTTTATCTGTTGTTTGTCGGTGAACGCTCTCTACTAGAGTCACAC
TGGCTCACCTTCGGGTGGGCCTTTCTGCGTTTATAGTAAATCACTGCATAATTCGTGTCGCTCAAGGCGC
ACTCCCGTTCTGGATAATGTTTTTTGCGCCGACATCATAACGGTTCTGGCAAATATTCTGAAATGAGCTG
GTTAGCTAGTCAACTGCATATTTGAAAATTGCCCAAACGTACATGCCCGAATGTACGTTTTTTTCATTTC
ATTGTCAACTACAATGAGAAAGAATGTGATCAAGCAATGTGTTGAAAGGAGATTATCAAAGAGGAGAAAT
ACTAGATGCGTAAAGGCGAAGAGCTGTTCACTGGTGTCGTCCCTATTCTGGTGGAACTGGATGGTGATGT
CAACGGTCATAAGTTTTCCGTGCGTGGCGAGGGTGAAGGTGACGCAACTAATGGTAAACTGACGCTGAAG
TTCATCTGTACTACTGGTAAACTGCCGGTACCTTGGCCGACTCTGGTAACGACGCTGACTTATGGTGTTC
AGTGCTTTGCTCGTTATCCGGACCATATGAAGCAGCATGACTTCTTCAAGTCCGCCATGCCGGAAGGCTA
TGTGCAGGAACGCACGATTTCCTTTAAGGATGACGGCACGTACAAAACGCGTGCGGAAGTGAAATTTGAA
GGCGATACCCTGGTAAACCGCATTGAGCTGAAAGGCATTGACTTTAAAGAAGACGGCAATATCCTGGGCC
ATAAGCTGGAATACAATTTTAACAGCCACAATGTTTACATCACCGCCGATAAACAAAAAAATGGCATTAA
AGCGAATTTTAAAATTCGCCACAACGTGGAGGATGGCAGCGTGCAGCTGGCTGATCACTACCAGCAAAAC
ACTCCAATCGGTGATGGTCCTGTTCTGCTGCCAGACAATCACTATCTGAGCACGCAAAGCGTTCTGTCTA
AAGATCCGAACGAGAAACGCGATCATATGGTTCTGCTGGAGTTCGTAACCGCAGCGGGCATCACGCATGG
TATGGATGAACTGTACAAATGATGATAATAATCTAGACCAGGCATCAAATAAAACGAAAGGCTCAGTCGA
AAGACTGGGCCTTTCGTTTTATCTGTTGTTTGTCGGTGAACGCTCTCTACTAGAGTCACACTGGCTCACC
TTCGGGTGGGCCTTTCTGCGTTTATAGGTACCCGTGGATCCTCTAGAGTCGACCTGCAGGCATGCAAGCT
TTTTACGGCTAGCTCAGTCCTAGGTATAGTGCTAGCCCAGCCAGAGAAACACTCTTTAACAGGGGGTAGT
ATGATGTCTCGTTTAGATAAAAGTAAAGTGATTAACAGCGCATTAGAGCTGCTTAATGAGGTCGGAATCG
AAGGTTTAACAACCCGTAAACTCGCCCAGAAGCTAGGTGTAGAGCAGCCTACATTGTATTGGCATGTAAA
AAATAAGCGGGCTTTGCTCGACGCCTTAGCCATTGAGATGTTAGATAGGCACCATACTCACTTTTGCCCT
TTAGAAGGGGAAAGCTGGCAAGATTTTTTACGTAATAACGCTAAAAGTTTTAGATGTGCTTTACTAAGTC
ATCGCGATGGAGCAAAAGTACATTTAGGTACACGGCCTACAGAAAAACAGTATGAAACTCTCGAAAATCA
ATTAGCCTTTTTATGCCAACAAGGTTTTTCACTAGAGAATGCATTATATGCACTCAGCGCAGTGGGGCAT
TTTACTTTAGGTTGCGTATTGGAAGATCAAGAGCATCAAGTCGCTAAAGAAGAAAGGGAAACACCTACTA
CTGATAGTATGCCGCCATTATTACGACAAGCTATCGAATTATTTGATCACCAAGGTGCAGAGCCAGCCTT
CTTATTCGGCCTTGAATTGATCATATGCGGATTAGAAAAACAACTTAAATGTGAAAGTGGGTCTTAAGGC
ATCAAATAAAACGAAAGGCTCAGTCGAAAGACTGGGCCTTTCGTTTTATCTGTTGTTTGTCGGTGAACGC
TCTCCTGAGTAGGACAAATCCGCCGCCCTAGACCTAGGGCGTTCGGCTGCGGCGAGCGGTATCAGCTCAC
TCAAAGGCGGTAATACGGTTATCCACAGAATCAGGGGATAACGCATGCAAGAACATGTGAGCAAAAGGCC
AGCAAAAGGCCAGGAACCGTAAAAAGGCCGCGTTGCTGGCGTTTTTCCATAGGCTCCGCCCCCCTGACGA
GCATCACAAAAATCGACGCTCAAGTCAGAGGTGGCGAAACCCGACAGGACTATAAAGATACCAGGCGTTT
CCCCCTGGAAGCTCCCTCGTGCGCTCTCCTGTTCCGACCCTGCCGCTTACCGGATACCTGTCCGCCTTTC
TCCCTTCGGGAAGCGTGGCGCTTTCTCATAGCTCACGCTGTAGGTATCTCAGTTCGGTGTAGGTCGTTCG
CTCCAAGCTGGGCTGTGTGCACGAACCCCCCGTTCAGCCCGACCGCTGCGCCTTATCCGGTAACTATCGT
CTTGAGTCCAACCCGGTAAGACACGACTTATCGCCACTGGCAGCAGCCACTGGTAACAGGATTAGCAGAG
CGAGGTATGTAGGCGGTGCTACAGAGTTCTTGAAGTGGTGGCCTAACTACGGCTACACTAGAAGGACAGT
ATTTGGTATCTGCGCTCTGCTGAAGCCAGTTACCTTCGGAAAAAGAGTTGGTAGCTCTTGATCCGGCAAA
CAAACCACCGCTGGTAGCGGTGGTTTTTTTGTTTGCAAGCAGCAGATTACGCGCAGAAAAAAAGGATCTC
AAGAAGATCCTTTGATCTTTTCTACGGGGTCTGACGCTCAGTGGAACGAAAACTCACGTTAAGGGATTTT
GGTCATGACTAGTGCTTGGATTCTCACCAATAAAAAACGCCCGGCGGCAACCGAGCGTTCTGAACAAATC
CAGATGGAGTTCTGAGGTCATTACTGGATCTATCAACAGGAGTCCAAGCGAGCTCGATATCAAATTACGC
CCCGCCCTGCCACTCATCGCAGTACTGTTGTAATTCATTAAGCATTCTGCCGACATGGAAGCCATCACAA
ACGGCATGATGAACCTGAATCGCCAGCGGCATCAGCACCTTGTCGCCTTGCGTATAATATTTGCCCATGG
TGAAAACGGGGGCGAAGAAGTTGTCCATATTGGCCACGTTTAAATCAAAACTGGTGAAACTCACCCAGGG
ATTGGCTGAGACGAAAAACATATTCTCAATAAACCCTTTAGGGAAATAGGCCAGGTTTTCACCATAACAC
GCCACATCTTGCGAATATATGTGTAGAAACTGCCGGAAATCGTCGTGGTATTCACTCCAGAGCGATGAAA
ACGTTTCAGTTTGCTCATGGAAAACGGTGTAACAAGGGTGAACACTATCCCATATCACCAGCTCACCGTC
TTTCATTGCCATACGAAATTCCGGATGAGCATTCATCAGGCGGGCAAGAATGTGAATAAAGGCCGGATAA
AACTTGTGCTTATTTTTCTTTACGGTCTTTAAAAAGGCCGTAATATCCAGCTGAACGGTCTGGTTATAGG
TACATTGAGCAACTGACTGAAATGCCTCAAAATGTTCTTTACGATGCCATTGGGATATATCAACGGTGGT
ATATCCAGTGATTTTTTTCTCCATTTTAGCTTCCTTAGCTCCTGAAAATCTCGATAACTCAAAAAATACG
ACCGGTAGTGATCTTATTTCATTATGGTGAAAGTTGGAACCTCTTACGGGCCGGCCAACGTCTCATTTTC
GCCAGATATCGACGTCTAAGAAACCATTATTA
